Addgene plasmid #216017: AA060
Purpose: Fragmid fragment: (Cas protein) nickase Cas for prime editing
Depositing lab: John Doench. Publication: Modular vector assembly enables rapid assessment of emerging CRISPR technologies. McGee AV, Liu YV, Griffith AL, Szegletes ZM, Wen B, Kraus C, Miller NW, Steger RJ, Escude Velasco B, Bosch JA, Zirin JD, Viswanatha R, Sontheimer EJ, Goodale A, Greene MA, Green TM, Doench JG. Cell Genom. 2024 Mar 13;4(3):100519. doi: 10.1016/j.xgen.2024.100519. PubMed 38484704.
Backbone
  Vector backbone: pUC57-Kan
  Vector type: CRISPR ; Fragment
Growth in bacteria
  Bacterial resistance: Kanamycin, 50 μg/mL
  Growth temperature: 37°C
  Growth strain: DH5alpha
  Copy number: Unknown
Gene/Insert
  Gene/Insert name: nCas9 (H840A)_v1.1 [Sp]
  Species: Streptococcus pyogenes
  Cloning method: Unknown
Resource information
  A portion of this plasmid was derived from a plasmid made by: Genscript ID: U0234GC290-1
Terms and licenses: Academic/Nonprofit Terms; Industry Terms: Not Available to Industry
Depositor comments: Please visit https://www.biorxiv.org/content/10.1101/2023.10.25.564061v1 for bioRxiv preprint.
How to cite: AA060 was a gift from John Doench (Addgene plasmid # 216017 ; http://n2t.net/addgene:216017 ; RRID:Addgene_216017)
