[The description below was written by a language model from this plasmid's Addgene catalogue record and pLannotate feature annotations shown in this document.]
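Description:
AA060 is a fragment (module) plasmid from the Fragmid modular vector assembly toolkit, built on the pUC57-Kan cloning backbone and classified as a CRISPR "Cas protein" fragment. It is not an expression vector in its own right. It serves as a bacterial storage and donor plasmid for a coding module that is meant to be combined with other Fragmid fragments, such as promoters, guide cassettes and selection markers, into a finished destination vector. The 6.7 kb plasmid is propagated in E. coli through a high-copy ColE1/pUC-type origin and is selected with kanamycin via the aph(3')-Ia aminoglycoside phosphotransferase gene. The remaining annotations are residual pUC/pBR322 backbone elements: partial bom, rop and lacI fragments, and the lac promoter, operator and CAP site with a truncated lacZα that flank the insertion site.

The payload is nCas9 (H840A)_v1.1 from Streptococcus pyogenes, annotated as a roughly 4.1 kb Cas9 coding sequence. The H840A substitution inactivates the HNH nuclease domain, which turns Cas9 into a nickase that cuts only the non-target DNA strand. This is the nickase form used in prime editing, where the nicked strand primes reverse transcription from a pegRNA template. The feature table shows no eukaryotic promoter, polyadenylation signal, nuclear localisation signal, reverse transcriptase or tag around the Cas9 sequence, consistent with those parts being supplied by other modules during assembly. The record does not state the assembly sites or the cloning method. The stated use is as the nickase Cas component when building prime editing vectors.
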