Features (pLannotate 1.2.2; 10 found; start..end, strand, type, name):
    137..236     +  misc_feature   bom (fragment): basis of mobility region from pBR322
    242..399     -  CDS            lacZα (fragment): LacZα fragment of β-galactosidase; lacZ fragment
    445..4544    +  CDS            Cas9 (fragment): Cas9 (Csn1) endonuclease from the Streptococcus pyogenes Type II CRISPR/Cas system generates RNA-guided double strand breaks in DNA
   4641..4657    -  protein_bind   lac operator: The lac repressor binds to the lac operator to inhibit transcription in E. coli. This inhibition can be relieved by adding lactose or isopropyl-β-D-thiogalactopyranoside (IPTG). lac repressor encoded by lacI
   4665..4695    -  promoter       lac promoter: promoter for the E. coli lac operon
   4710..4731    -  protein_bind   CAP binding site: CAP binding activates transcription in the presence of cAMP. E. coli catabolite activator protein
   4744..4836    -  CDS            lacI (fragment): lac repressor; lacI; The lac repressor binds to the lac operator to inhibit transcription in E. coli. This inhibition can be relieved by adding lactose or isopropyl-β-D-thiogalactopyranoside (IPTG).
   5019..5607    -  rep_origin     ori: high-copy-number ColE1/pMB1/pBR322/pUC origin of replication
   5785..6594    -  CDS            KanR: aminoglycoside phosphotransferase; aph(3')-Ia; confers resistance to kanamycin in bacteria or G418 (Geneticin®) in eukaryotes
   6701..35      +  CDS            rop (fragment) (across the origin): Rop protein, which maintains plasmids at low copy number; rop
>Addgene plasmid #216017 | AA060 | addgene full sequence | sequence record 431396 | Addgene NGS Result
TCGCGCGTTTCGGTGATGACGGTGAAAACCTCTGACACATGCAGCTCCCGGAGACGGTCACAGCTTGTCT
GTAAGCGGATGCCGGGAGCAGACAAGCCCGTCAGGGCGCGTCAGCGGGTGTTGGCGGGTGTCGGGGCTGG
CTTAACTATGCGGCATCAGAGCAGATTGTACTGAGAGTGCACCATATGCGGTGTGAAATACCGCACAGAT
GCGTAAGGAGAAAATACCGCATCAGGCGCCATTCGCCATTCAGGCTGCGCAACTGTTGGGAAGGGCGATC
GGTGCGGGCCTCTTCGCTATTACGCCAGCTGGCGAAAGGGGGATGTGCTGCAAGGCGATTAAGTTGGGTA
ACGCCAGGGTTTTCCCAGTCACGACGTTGTAAAACGACGGCCAGAGAATTCGAGCTCGGTACCTCGCGAA
TACATCTAGATGAAGACTGGCAGCGACAAGAAGTACAGCATCGGCCTGGACATCGGCACCAACTCTGTGG
GCTGGGCCGTGATCACCGACGAGTACAAGGTGCCCAGCAAGAAATTCAAGGTGCTGGGCAACACCGACCG
GCACAGCATCAAGAAGAACCTGATCGGAGCCCTGCTGTTCGACAGCGGCGAAACAGCCGAGGCCACCCGG
CTGAAGAGAACCGCCAGAAGAAGATACACCAGACGGAAGAACCGGATCTGCTATCTGCAAGAGATCTTCA
GCAACGAGATGGCCAAGGTGGACGACAGCTTCTTCCACAGACTGGAAGAGTCCTTCCTGGTGGAAGAGGA
TAAGAAGCACGAGCGGCACCCCATCTTCGGCAACATCGTGGACGAGGTGGCCTACCACGAGAAGTACCCC
ACCATCTACCACCTGAGAAAGAAACTGGTGGACAGCACCGACAAGGCCGACCTGCGGCTGATCTATCTGG
CCCTGGCCCACATGATCAAGTTCCGGGGCCACTTCCTGATCGAGGGCGACCTGAACCCCGACAACAGCGA
CGTGGACAAGCTGTTCATCCAGCTGGTGCAGACCTACAACCAGCTGTTCGAGGAAAACCCCATCAACGCT
AGCGGCGTGGACGCCAAGGCCATCCTGTCTGCCAGACTGAGCAAGAGCAGACGGCTGGAAAATCTGATCG
CCCAGCTGCCCGGCGAGAAGAAGAATGGCCTGTTCGGCAACCTGATTGCCCTGAGCCTGGGCCTGACCCC
CAACTTCAAGAGCAACTTCGACCTGGCCGAGGATGCCAAACTGCAGCTGAGCAAGGACACCTACGACGAC
GACCTGGACAACCTGCTGGCCCAGATCGGCGACCAGTACGCCGACCTGTTTCTGGCCGCCAAGAACCTGT
CCGACGCCATCCTGCTGAGCGACATCCTGAGAGTGAACACCGAGATCACCAAGGCCCCCCTGAGCGCCTC
TATGATCAAGAGATACGACGAGCACCACCAGGACCTGACCCTGCTGAAAGCTCTCGTGCGGCAGCAGCTG
CCTGAGAAGTACAAAGAGATTTTCTTCGACCAGAGCAAGAACGGCTACGCCGGCTACATTGACGGCGGAG
CCAGCCAGGAAGAGTTCTACAAGTTCATCAAGCCCATCCTGGAAAAGATGGACGGCACCGAGGAACTGCT
CGTGAAGCTGAACAGAGAGGACCTGCTGCGGAAGCAGCGGACCTTCGACAACGGCAGCATCCCCCACCAG
ATCCACCTGGGAGAGCTGCACGCCATTCTGCGGCGGCAGGAAGATTTTTACCCATTCCTGAAGGACAACC
GGGAAAAGATCGAGAAGATCCTGACCTTCCGCATCCCCTACTACGTGGGCCCTCTGGCCAGGGGAAACAG
CAGATTCGCCTGGATGACCAGAAAGAGCGAGGAAACCATCACCCCCTGGAACTTCGAGGAAGTGGTGGAC
AAGGGCGCTTCCGCCCAGAGCTTCATCGAGCGGATGACCAACTTCGATAAGAACCTGCCCAACGAGAAGG
TGCTGCCCAAGCACAGCCTGCTGTACGAGTACTTCACCGTGTATAACGAGCTGACCAAAGTGAAATACGT
GACCGAGGGAATGAGAAAGCCCGCCTTCCTGAGCGGCGAGCAGAAAAAGGCCATCGTGGACCTGCTGTTC
AAGACCAACCGGAAAGTGACCGTGAAGCAGCTGAAAGAGGACTACTTCAAGAAAATCGAGTGCTTCGACT
CCGTGGAAATCTCCGGCGTGGAAGATCGGTTCAACGCCTCCCTGGGCACATACCACGATCTGCTGAAAAT
TATCAAGGACAAGGACTTCCTGGACAATGAGGAAAACGAGGACATTCTGGAAGATATCGTGCTGACCCTG
ACACTGTTTGAGGACAGAGAGATGATCGAGGAACGGCTGAAAACCTATGCCCACCTGTTCGACGACAAAG
TGATGAAGCAGCTGAAGCGGCGGAGATACACCGGCTGGGGCAGGCTGAGCCGGAAGCTGATCAACGGCAT
CCGGGACAAGCAGTCCGGCAAGACAATCCTGGATTTCCTGAAGTCCGACGGCTTCGCCAACAGAAACTTC
ATGCAGCTGATCCACGACGACAGCCTGACCTTTAAAGAGGACATCCAGAAAGCCCAGGTGTCCGGCCAGG
GCGATAGCCTGCACGAGCACATTGCCAATCTGGCCGGCAGCCCCGCCATTAAGAAGGGCATCCTGCAGAC
AGTGAAGGTGGTGGACGAGCTCGTGAAAGTGATGGGCCGGCACAAGCCCGAGAACATCGTGATCGAAATG
GCCAGAGAGAACCAGACCACCCAGAAGGGACAGAAGAACAGCCGCGAGAGAATGAAGCGGATCGAAGAGG
GCATCAAAGAGCTGGGCAGCCAGATCCTGAAAGAACACCCAGTGGAAAACACCCAGCTGCAGAACGAGAA
GCTGTACCTGTACTACCTGCAGAATGGGCGGGATATGTACGTGGACCAGGAACTGGACATCAACCGGCTG
TCCGACTACGATGTGGACGCTATCGTGCCTCAGAGCTTTCTGAAGGACGACTCCATCGACAACAAGGTGC
TGACCAGAAGCGACAAGAACCGGGGCAAGAGCGACAACGTGCCCTCCGAAGAGGTCGTGAAGAAGATGAA
GAACTACTGGCGGCAGCTGCTGAACGCCAAGCTGATTACCCAGAGAAAGTTCGACAATCTGACCAAGGCC
GAGAGAGGCGGCCTGAGCGAACTGGATAAGGCCGGCTTCATCAAGAGACAGCTGGTGGAAACCCGGCAGA
TCACAAAGCACGTGGCACAGATCCTGGACTCCCGGATGAACACTAAGTACGACGAGAATGACAAGCTGAT
CCGGGAAGTGAAAGTGATCACCCTGAAGTCCAAGCTGGTGTCCGATTTCCGGAAGGATTTCCAGTTTTAC
AAAGTGCGCGAGATCAACAACTACCACCACGCCCACGACGCCTACCTGAACGCCGTCGTGGGAACCGCCC
TGATCAAAAAGTACCCTAAGCTGGAAAGCGAGTTCGTGTACGGCGACTACAAGGTGTACGACGTGCGGAA
GATGATCGCCAAGAGCGAGCAGGAAATCGGCAAGGCTACCGCCAAGTACTTCTTCTACAGCAACATCATG
AACTTTTTCAAGACCGAGATTACCCTGGCCAACGGCGAGATCCGGAAGCGGCCTCTGATCGAGACAAACG
GCGAAACCGGGGAGATCGTGTGGGATAAGGGCCGGGATTTTGCCACCGTGCGGAAAGTGCTGAGCATGCC
CCAAGTGAATATCGTGAAAAAGACCGAGGTGCAGACAGGCGGCTTCAGCAAAGAGTCTATCCTGCCCAAG
AGGAACAGCGATAAGCTGATCGCCAGAAAGAAGGACTGGGACCCTAAGAAGTACGGCGGCTTCGACAGCC
CCACCGTGGCCTATTCTGTGCTGGTGGTGGCCAAAGTGGAAAAGGGCAAGTCCAAGAAACTGAAGAGTGT
GAAAGAGCTGCTGGGGATCACCATCATGGAAAGAAGCAGCTTCGAGAAGAATCCCATCGACTTTCTGGAA
GCCAAGGGCTACAAAGAAGTGAAAAAGGACCTGATCATCAAGCTGCCTAAGTACTCCCTGTTCGAGCTGG
AAAACGGCCGGAAGAGAATGCTGGCCTCTGCCGGCGAACTGCAGAAGGGAAACGAACTGGCCCTGCCCTC
CAAATATGTGAACTTCCTGTACCTGGCCAGCCACTATGAGAAGCTGAAGGGCTCCCCCGAGGATAATGAG
CAGAAACAGCTGTTTGTGGAACAGCACAAGCACTACCTGGACGAGATCATCGAGCAGATCAGCGAGTTCT
CCAAGAGAGTGATCCTGGCCGACGCTAATCTGGACAAAGTGCTGTCCGCCTACAACAAGCACCGGGATAA
GCCCATCAGAGAGCAGGCCGAGAATATCATCCACCTGTTTACCCTGACCAATCTGGGAGCCCCTGCCGCC
TTCAAGTACTTTGACACCACCATCGACCGGAAGAGGTACACCAGCACCAAAGAGGTGCTGGACGCCACCC
TGATCCACCAGAGCATCACCGGCCTGTACGAGACACGAATCGATTTGTCTCAGCTGGGAGGCGATGGGTC
CAAGTCTTCATCGGATCCCGGGCCCGTCGACTGCAGAGGCCTGCATGCAAGCTTGGTGTAATCATGGTCA
TAGCTGTTTCCTGTGTGAAATTGTTATCCGCTCACAATTCCACACAACATACGAGCCGGAAGCATAAAGT
GTAAAGCCTGGGGTGCCTAATGAGTGAGCTAACTCACATTAATTGCGTTGCGCTCACTGCCCGCTTTCCA
GTCGGGAAACCTGTCGTGCCAGCTGCATTAATGAATCGGCCAACGCGCGGGGAGAGGCGGTTTGCGTATT
GGGCGCTCTTCCGCTTCCTCGCTCACTGACTCGCTGCGCTCGGTCGTTCGGCTGCGGCGAGCGGTATCAG
CTCACTCAAAGGCGGTAATACGGTTATCCACAGAATCAGGGGATAACGCAGGAAAGAACATGTGAGCAAA
AGGCCAGCAAAAGGCCAGGAACCGTAAAAAGGCCGCGTTGCTGGCGTTTTTCCATAGGCTCCGCCCCCCT
GACGAGCATCACAAAAATCGACGCTCAAGTCAGAGGTGGCGAAACCCGACAGGACTATAAAGATACCAGG
CGTTTCCCCCTGGAAGCTCCCTCGTGCGCTCTCCTGTTCCGACCCTGCCGCTTACCGGATACCTGTCCGC
CTTTCTCCCTTCGGGAAGCGTGGCGCTTTCTCATAGCTCACGCTGTAGGTATCTCAGTTCGGTGTAGGTC
GTTCGCTCCAAGCTGGGCTGTGTGCACGAACCCCCCGTTCAGCCCGACCGCTGCGCCTTATCCGGTAACT
ATCGTCTTGAGTCCAACCCGGTAAGACACGACTTATCGCCACTGGCAGCAGCCACTGGTAACAGGATTAG
CAGAGCGAGGTATGTAGGCGGTGCTACAGAGTTCTTGAAGTGGTGGCCTAACTACGGCTACACTAGAAGA
ACAGTATTTGGTATCTGCGCTCTGCTGAAGCCAGTTACCTTCGGAAAAAGAGTTGGTAGCTCTTGATCCG
GCAAACAAACCACCGCTGGTAGCGGTGGTTTTTTTGTTTGCAAGCAGCAGATTACGCGCAGAAAAAAAGG
ATCTCAAGAAGATCCTTTGATCTTTTCTACGGGGTCTGACGCTCAGTGGAACGAAAACTCACGTTAAGGG
ATTTTGGTCATGAGATTATCAAAAAGGATCTTCACCTAGATCCTTTTAAATTAAAAATGAAGTTTTAAAT
CAAGCCCAATCTGAATAATGTTACAACCAATTAACCAATTCTGATTAGAAAAACTCATCGAGCATCAAAT
GAAACTGCAATTTATTCATATCAGGATTATCAATACCATATTTTTGAAAAAGCCGTTTCTGTAATGAAGG
AGAAAACTCACCGAGGCAGTTCCATAGGATGGCAAGATCCTGGTATCGGTCTGCGATTCCGACTCGTCCA
ACATCAATACAACCTATTAATTTCCCCTCGTCAAAAATAAGGTTATCAAGTGAGAAATCACCATGAGTGA
CGACTGAATCCGGTGAGAATGGCAAAAGTTTATGCATTTCTTTCCAGACTTGTTCAACAGGCCAGCCATT
ACGCTCGTCATCAAAATCACTCGCATCAACCAAACCGTTATTCATTCGTGATTGCGCCTGAGCGAGACGA
AATACGCGATCGCTGTTAAAAGGACAATTACAAACAGGAATCGAATGCAACCGGCGCAGGAACACTGCCA
GCGCATCAACAATATTTTCACCTGAATCAGGATATTCTTCTAATACCTGGAATGCTGTTTTTCCGGGGAT
CGCAGTGGTGAGTAACCATGCATCATCAGGAGTACGGATAAAATGCTTGATGGTCGGAAGAGGCATAAAT
TCCGTCAGCCAGTTTAGTCTGACCATCTCATCTGTAACATCATTGGCAACGCTACCTTTGCCATGTTTCA
GAAACAACTCTGGCGCATCGGGCTTCCCATACAAGCGATAGATTGTCGCACCTGATTGCCCGACATTATC
GCGAGCCCATTTATACCCATATAAATCAGCATCCATGTTGGAATTTAATCGCGGCCTCGACGTTTCCCGT
TGAATATGGCTCATAACACCCCTTGTATTACTGTTTATGTAAGCAGACAGTTTTATTGTTCATGATGATA
TATTTTTATCTTGTGCAATGTAACATCAGAGATTTTGAGACACGGGCCAGAGCTGCA
